>Addgene plasmid #41324 | TAL3150 | depositor partial sequence | sequence record 54963 | TAL3150 sequence 2430 bps
TCTAGAGCTAGCACCATGGACTACAAAGACCATGACGGTGATTATAAAGATCATGACATCGATTACAAGG
ATGACGATGACAAGATGGCCCCCAAGAAGAAGAGGAAGGTGGGCATTCACCGCGGGGTACCTATGGTGGA
CTTGAGGACACTCGGTTATTCGCAACAGCAACAGGAGAAAATCAAGCCTAAGGTCAGGAGCACCGTCGCG
CAACACCACGAGGCGCTTGTGGGGCATGGCTTCACTCATGCGCATATTGTCGCGCTTTCACAGCACCCTG
CGGCGCTTGGGACGGTGGCTGTCAAATACCAAGATATGATTGCGGCCCTGCCCGAAGCCACGCACGAGGC
AATTGTAGGGGTCGGTAAACAGTGGTCGGGAGCGCGAGCACTTGAGGCGCTGCTGACTGTGGCGGGTGAG
CTTAGGGGGCCTCCGCTCCAGCTCGACACCGGGCAGCTGCTGAAGATCGCGAAGAGAGGGGGAGTAACAG
CGGTAGAGGCAGTGCACGCCTGGCGCAATGCGCTCACCGGGGCCCCCTTGAACCTGACCCCAGACCAGGT
AGTCGCAATCGCGAACAATAATGGGGGAAAGCAAGCCCTGGAAACCGTGCAAAGGTTGTTGCCGGTCCTT
TGTCAAGACCACGGCCTTACACCGGAGCAAGTCGTGGCCATTGCAAATAATAACGGTGGCAAACAGGCTC
TTGAGACGGTTCAGAGACTTCTCCCAGTTCTCTGTCAAGCCCACGGGCTGACTCCCGATCAAGTTGTAGC
GATTGCGTCGAACATTGGAGGGAAACAAGCATTGGAGACTGTCCAACGGCTCCTTCCCGTGTTGTGTCAA
GCCCACGGTTTGACGCCTGCACAAGTGGTCGCCATCGCCAACAACAACGGCGGTAAGCAGGCGCTGGAAA
CAGTACAGCGCCTGCTGCCTGTACTGTGCCAGGATCATGGACTGACCCCAGACCAGGTAGTCGCAATCGC
GAACAATAATGGGGGAAAGCAAGCCCTGGAAACCGTGCAAAGGTTGTTGCCGGTCCTTTGTCAAGACCAC
GGCCTTACACCGGAGCAAGTCGTGGCCATTGCATCCCACGACGGTGGCAAACAGGCTCTTGAGACGGTTC
AGAGACTTCTCCCAGTTCTCTGTCAAGCCCACGGGCTGACTCCCGATCAAGTTGTAGCGATTGCGTCGAA
CATTGGAGGGAAACAAGCATTGGAGACTGTCCAACGGCTCCTTCCCGTGTTGTGTCAAGCCCACGGTTTG
ACGCCTGCACAAGTGGTCGCCATCGCCTCCAATATTGGCGGTAAGCAGGCGCTGGAAACAGTACAGCGCC
TGCTGCCTGTACTGTGCCAGGATCATGGACTGACCCCAGACCAGGTAGTCGCAATCGCGAACAATAATGG
GGGAAAGCAAGCCCTGGAAACCGTGCAAAGGTTGTTGCCGGTCCTTTGTCAAGACCACGGCCTTACACCG
GAGCAAGTCGTGGCCATTGCAAATAATAACGGTGGCAAACAGGCTCTTGAGACGGTTCAGAGACTTCTCC
CAGTTCTCTGTCAAGCCCACGGGCTGACTCCCGATCAAGTTGTAGCGATTGCGTCGAACATTGGAGGGAA
ACAAGCATTGGAGACTGTCCAACGGCTCCTTCCCGTGTTGTGTCAAGCCCACGGTTTGACGCCTGCACAA
GTGGTCGCCATCGCCAACAACAACGGCGGTAAGCAGGCGCTGGAAACAGTACAGCGCCTGCTGCCTGTAC
TGTGCCAGGATCATGGACTGACCCCAGACCAGGTAGTCGCAATCGCGTCACATGACGGGGGAAAGCAAGC
CCTGGAAACCGTGCAAAGGTTGTTGCCGGTCCTTTGTCAAGACCACGGCCTTACACCGGAGCAAGTCGTG
GCCATTGCATCCCACGACGGTGGCAAACAGGCTCTTGAGACGGTTCAGAGACTTCTCCCAGTTCTCTGTC
AAGCCCACGGGCTGACTCCCGATCAAGTTGTAGCGATTGCGTCCAACGGTGGAGGGAAACAAGCATTGGA
GACTGTCCAACGGCTCCTTCCCGTGTTGTGTCAAGCCCACGGTTTGACGCCTGCACAAGTGGTCGCCATC
GCCAACAACAACGGCGGTAAGCAGGCGCTGGAAACAGTACAGCGCCTGCTGCCTGTACTGTGCCAGGATC
ATGGACTGACACCCGAACAGGTGGTCGCCATTGCTTCTAACATCGGAGGACGGCCAGCCTTGGAGTCCAT
CGTAGCCCAATTGTCCAGGCCCGATCCCGCGTTGGCTGCGTTAACGAATGACCATCTGGTGGCGTTGGCA
TGTCTTGGTGGACGACCCGCGCTCGATGCAGTCAAAAAGGGTCTGCCTCATGCTCCCGCATTGATCAAAA
GAACCAACCGGCGGATTCCCGAGAGAACTTCCCATCGAGTCGCGGGATCC
