>Addgene plasmid #41324 | TAL3150 | addgene partial sequence | sequence record 57122 | JDS-TALEN-F 5'-TAGGGGTCGGTAAACAGTGG-3'
GTGGCGGGTGAGCTTAGGGGGCCTCCGCTCCAGCTCGACACCGGGCAGCTGCTGAAGATCGCGAAGAGAG
GGGGAGTAACAGCGGTAGAGGCAGTGCACGCCTGGCGCAATGCGCTCACCGGGGCCCCCTTGAACCTGAC
CCCAGACCAGGTAGTCGCAATCGCGAACAATAATGGGGGAAAGCAAGCCCTGGAAACCGTGCAAAGGTTG
TTGCCGGTCCTTTGTCAAGACCACGGCCTTACACCGGAGCAAGTCGTGGCCATTGCAAATAATAACGGTG
GCAAACAGGCTCTTGAGACGGTTCAGAGACTTCTCCCAGTTCTCTGTCAAGCCCACGGGCTGACTCCCGA
TCAAGTTGTAGCGATTGCGTCGAACATTGGAGGGAAACAAGCATTGGAGACTGTCCAACGGCTCCTTCCC
GTGTTGTGTCAAGCCCACGGTTTGACGCCTGCACAAGTGGTCGCCATCGCCAACAACAACGGCGGTAAGC
AGGCGCTGGAAACAGTACAGCGCCTGCTGCCTGTACTGTGCCAGGATCATGGACTGACCCCAGACCAGGT
AGTCGCAATCGCGAACAATAATGGGGGAAAGCAAGCCCTGGAAACCGTGCAAAGGTTGTTGCCGGTCCTT
TGTCAAGACCACGGCCTTACACCGGAGCAAGTCGTGGCCATTGCATCCCACGACGGTGGCAAACAGGCTC
TTGAGACGGTTCAGAGACTTCTCCCAGTTCTCTGTCAAGCCCACGGGCTGACTCCCGATCAAGTTGTAGC
GATTGCGTCGAACATTGGAGGGAAACAAGCATTGGAGACTGTCCAACGGCTCCTTCCCGTGTTGTGTCAA
GCCCACGGTTTGACGCCTGCACAAGTGGTCGCCATCGCCTCCAATATTGGCGGTAAGCAGGCGCTGGAAA
CAGTACAGCGCCTGCTGC
