[The description below was written by a language model from this plasmid's Addgene catalogue record.]
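Description:
TAL3150 is a TALEN expression plasmid built on the JDS70 backbone, a mammalian expression vector that also carries a T7 promoter. It encodes the "left" monomer of a TAL effector nuclease pair designed against the zebrafish (D. rerio) gene rasa1b. The plasmid is maintained in E. coli as a high-copy construct under ampicillin selection. The record does not include a feature table, so the origin of replication and other backbone elements are not itemised.

The insert of about 1.6 kb is an engineered array of TAL effector repeats, assembled to recognise a specific 18-nucleotide site in rasa1b, rather than a copy of the rasa1b coding sequence itself. It was cloned by restriction enzyme methods into the roughly 6.4 kb backbone, with both cloning sites destroyed in the process. The backbone supplies the flanking parts of the fusion protein: an N-terminal 3X FLAG tag for detection and a C-terminal wild-type FokI nuclease domain. Because FokI cleaves only as a dimer, this left monomer is meant to be used with a matching right-hand TALEN that binds the opposite strand nearby. The two FokI domains then come together over the spacer and make a double-strand break, and error-prone repair of that break can produce disruptive insertions or deletions.

Expression is driven by the CMV promoter in mammalian cells. The T7 designation suggests the coding sequence can also be transcribed in vitro into mRNA, which fits the associated work on targeted gene disruption in somatic zebrafish cells. The insert name suggests it belongs to a set of TALENs made for the zebrafish community.
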