Addgene plasmid #41324: TAL3150
Depositing lab: Keith Joung. Depositing organization: Massachusetts General Hospital. Publication: Targeted gene disruption in somatic zebrafish cells using engineered TALENs. Sander JD, Cade L, Khayter C, Reyon D, Peterson RT, Joung JK, Yeh JR. Nat Biotechnol. 2011 Aug 5;29(8):697-8. doi: 10.1038/nbt.1934. PubMed 21822241.
Backbone
  Vector backbone: JDS70
  Backbone manufacturer: Addgene plasmid #32285
  Backbone size w/o insert (bp): 6447
  Vector type: Mammalian Expression ; T7
Growth in bacteria
  Bacterial resistance: Ampicillin, 100 μg/mL
  Growth temperature: 37°C
  Growth strain: XL1 Blue
  Copy number: High Copy
Gene/Insert
  Gene/Insert name: ZebrafishCommunity-rasa1b-Left (alt name: rasa1b)
  Species: D. rerio (zebrafish)
  Insert size (bp): 1640
  Entrez Gene: rasa1b (a.k.a. si:dkey-169a9.2)
  Promoter: CMV
  Tag / fusion protein: 3X Flag (N terminal on backbone); WT FOKI (C terminal on backbone)
  Cloning method: Restriction Enzyme; 5′ cloning site N/A (destroyed during cloning); 3′ cloning site N/A (destroyed during cloning)
  Sequencing primers: 5′ CMV-F; 3′ BGH-rev
Terms and licenses: Academic/Nonprofit Terms; Industry Terms: Not Available to Industry
Depositor comments: Target binding site: TGGAGGCAAGGAGCCTGA It is strongly recommended that users perform a diagnostic digest to verify this plasmid prior to use. For example, a double digest of the plasmid with BamHI and KpnI should result in two bands at 2.3kb and 5.8kb.
How to cite: TAL3150 was a gift from Keith Joung (Addgene plasmid # 41324 ; http://n2t.net/addgene:41324 ; RRID:Addgene_41324)
